Addgene plasmid #168528: pDONR223 SARS-CoV-1 NSP13_nostop
Purpose: Gateway-compatible Entry vector
Depositing lab: Fritz Roth. Depositing organization: Sinai Health System. Publication: A resource of human coronavirus protein-coding sequences in a flexible, multipurpose Gateway Entry clone collection. Weller B, Lin CW, Pogoutse O, Sauer M, Marin-de la Rosa N, Strobel A, Young V, Knapp JJ, Rayhan A, Falter C, Kim DK, Roth FP, Falter-Braun P. G3 (Bethesda). 2023 Jul 5;13(7):jkad105. doi: 10.1093/g3journal/jkad105. PubMed 37267226.
Backbone
  Vector backbone: pDONR223
  Backbone manufacturer: Rual et al, Genome Res. 14:2128-2135, 2004.
  Backbone size w/o insert (bp): 5005
  Vector type: Other
Growth in bacteria
  Bacterial resistance: Spectinomycin, 50 μg/mL
  Growth temperature: 37°C
  Growth strain: DH5alpha
  Copy number: Unknown
Gene/Insert
  Gene/Insert name: NSP13
  Species: Other
  Insert size (bp): 1806
  Entrez Gene: ORF1ab (a.k.a. sarsp1)
  Cloning method: Gateway Cloning
  Sequencing primers: 5′ m13-For; 3′ m13-Rev
Resource information
  A portion of this plasmid was derived from a plasmid made by: Falter-Braun Lab
Terms and licenses: Academic/Nonprofit Terms; Industry Terms
How to cite: pDONR223 SARS-CoV-1 NSP13_nostop was a gift from Fritz Roth (Addgene plasmid # 168528 ; http://n2t.net/addgene:168528 ; RRID:Addgene_168528)
