[The description below was written by a language model from this plasmid's Addgene catalogue record and pLannotate feature annotations shown in this document.]
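Description:
pDONR223 SARS-CoV-1 NSP13_nostop is a Gateway Entry clone built on the pDONR223 backbone, carrying the coding sequence for non-structural protein 13 (NSP13) of SARS-CoV-1. It is a bacterial cloning and shuttling plasmid rather than an expression vector. It replicates in E. coli from a high-copy ColE1/pUC-type origin and is selected with spectinomycin through the aadA (SmR) aminoglycoside adenylyltransferase gene, which lies downstream of a class 1 integron Pc promoter fragment and a short remnant of a gentamicin resistance gene. rrnB T1 and T2 terminators sit upstream of the cloning region, where they help insulate the insert from read-through transcription. Small lacI and lacZα fragments are backbone remnants.

The insert of about 1.8 kb is annotated as a fragment of the SARS-CoV replicase polyprotein 1ab (ORF1ab), consistent with NSP13 being one of its cleavage products. The functional text attached to that annotation describes a different mature product of the polyprotein and should not be read as describing NSP13. The ORF is flanked by two attL recombination sites. The annotation tool labels the upstream one attL3 and the downstream one attL2, though the record does not say which attL variant the upstream site actually is. These sites allow LR Clonase-mediated transfer of the ORF into Gateway Destination vectors. As the name indicates, the clone lacks a stop codon, so the ORF can be fused in frame to C-terminal tags or reporter domains supplied by the destination vector. No promoter is positioned to drive the insert. The only nearby promoter is a T7 promoter beyond attL2, oriented back toward the insert's antisense strand. M13 primer sites are listed for sequencing. The sequenced plasmid is 4,596 nt, and it belongs to a collection of human coronavirus ORF Entry clones intended for flexible downstream use.
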