Features (pLannotate 1.2.2; 12 found; start..end, strand, type, name):
     34..129     +  protein_bind   attL3: mutant version of attL; recombination site for the Gateway® LR reaction LR Clonase™
    135..1937    +  CDS            rep (fragment): R1AB_SARS - Experimental evidence at protein level: Swiss-Prot protein existence level 1. [2'-O-methyltransferase]: Methyltransferase that mediates mRNA cap 2'-O-ribose methylation to the 5'-cap structure of viral mRNAs. N7-methyl guanosine cap is a prerequisite for binding of nsp16. Therefore plays an essential role in viral mRNAs cap methylation which is essential to evade immune system. From Severe acute respiratory syndrome coronavirus (SARS-CoV).
   1939..2038    -  protein_bind   attL2: mutant version of attL; recombination site for the Gateway® LR reaction LR Clonase™
   2056..2074    -  promoter       T7 promoter: promoter for bacteriophage T7 RNA polymerase
   2264..2287    +  promoter       Pc promoter (fragment): intI1 (promoter lies within the coding sequence); class 1 integron promoter
   2463..2519    +  CDS            GmR (fragment): gentamycin acetyltransferase; aacC1; confers resistance to gentamycin
   2526..3317    +  CDS            SmR: aminoglycoside adenylyltransferase (Murphy, 1985); aadA; confers resistance to spectinomycin and streptomycin
   3410..3998    +  rep_origin     ori: high-copy-number ColE1/pMB1/pBR322/pUC origin of replication
   4181..4273    +  CDS            lacI (fragment): lac repressor; lacI; The lac repressor binds to the lac operator to inhibit transcription in E. coli. This inhibition can be relieved by adding lactose or isopropyl-β-D-thiogalactopyranoside (IPTG).
   4328..4355    -  terminator     rrnB T2 terminator: transcription terminator T2 from the E. coli rrnB gene
   4487..4530    +  terminator     rrnB T1 terminator: Escherichia coli rrnB; transcription terminator T1 from the E. coli rrnB gene
   4577..17      -  CDS            lacZα (fragment) (across the origin): LacZα fragment of β-galactosidase; lacZ fragment
>Addgene plasmid #168528 | pDONR223 SARS-CoV-1 NSP13_nostop | addgene full sequence | sequence record 333364 | Addgene NGS Result
GTAAAACGACGGCCAGTCTTAAGCTCGGGCCCCAAATAATGATTTTATTTTGACTGATAGTGACCTGTTC
GTTGCAACAAATTGATGAGCAATGCTTTTTTATAATGCCAACTTTGTACAAAAAAGTTGGCATGGCTGTA
GGTGCTTGTGTATTGTGCAATTCACAGACTTCACTTCGTTGCGGTGCCTGTATTAGGAGGCCATTCCTAT
GTTGCAAGTGCTGCTATGACCATGTCATTTCAACATCACACAAATTAGTGTTGTCTGTTAATCCCTATGT
TTGCAATGCCCCAGGTTGTGATGTCACTGATGTGACACAACTGTATCTAGGAGGTATGAGCTATTATTGC
AAGTCACATAAGCCTCCCATTAGTTTTCCATTATGTGCTAATGGTCAGGTTTTTGGTTTATACAAAAACA
CATGTGTAGGCAGTGACAATGTCACTGACTTCAATGCGATAGCAACATGTGATTGGACTAATGCTGGCGA
TTACATACTTGCCAACACTTGTACTGAGAGACTCAAGCTTTTCGCAGCAGAAACGCTCAAAGCCACTGAG
GAAACATTTAAGCTGTCATATGGTATTGCCACTGTACGCGAAGTACTCTCTGACAGAGAATTGCATCTTT
CATGGGAGGTTGGAAAACCTAGACCACCATTGAACAGAAACTATGTCTTTACTGGTTACCGTGTAACTAA
AAATAGTAAAGTACAGATTGGAGAGTACACCTTTGAAAAAGGTGACTATGGTGATGCTGTTGTGTACAGA
GGTACTACGACATACAAGTTGAATGTTGGTGATTACTTTGTGTTGACATCTCACACTGTAATGCCACTTA
GTGCACCTACTCTAGTGCCACAAGAGCACTATGTGAGAATTACTGGCTTGTACCCAACACTCAACATCTC
AGATGAGTTTTCTAGCAATGTTGCAAATTATCAAAAGGTCGGCATGCAAAAGTACTCTACACTCCAAGGA
CCACCTGGTACTGGTAAGAGTCATTTTGCCATCGGACTTGCTCTCTATTACCCATCTGCTCGCATAGTGT
ATACGGCATGCTCTCATGCAGCTGTTGATGCCCTATGTGAAAAGGCATTAAAATATTTGCCCATAGATAA
ATGTAGTAGAATCATACCTGCGCGTGCGCGCGTAGAGTGTTTTGATAAATTCAAAGTGAATTCAACACTA
GAACAGTATGTTTTCTGCACTGTAAATGCATTGCCAGAAACAACTGCTGACATTGTAGTCTTTGATGAAA
TCTCTATGGCTACTAATTATGACTTGAGTGTTGTCAATGCTAGACTTCGTGCAAAACACTACGTCTATAT
TGGCGATCCTGCTCAATTACCAGCCCCCCGCACATTGCTGACTAAAGGCACACTAGAACCAGAATATTTT
AATTCAGTGTGCAGACTTATGAAAACAATAGGTCCAGACATGTTCCTTGGAACTTGTCGCCGTTGTCCTG
CTGAAATTGTTGACACTGTGAGTGCTTTAGTTTATGACAATAAGCTAAAAGCACACAAGGATAAGTCAGC
TCAATGCTTCAAAATGTTCTACAAAGGTGTTATTACACATGATGTTTCATCTGCAATCAACAGACCTCAA
ATAGGCGTTGTAAGAGAATTTCTTACACGCAATCCTGCTTGGAGAAAAGCTGTTTTTATCTCACCTTATA
ATTCACAGAACGCTGTAGCTTCAAAAATCTTAGGATTGCCTACGCAGACTGTTGATTCATCACAGGGTTC
TGAATATGACTATGTCATATTCACACAAACTACTGAAACAGCACACTCTTGTAATGTCAACCGCTTCAAT
GTGGCTATCACAAGGGCAAAAATTGGCATTTTGTGCATAATGTCTGATAGAGATCTTTATGACAAACTGC
AATTTACAAGTCTAGAAATACCACGTCGCAATGTGGCTACATTACAATACCCAACTTTCTTGTACAAAGT
TGGCATTATAAGAAAGCATTGCTTATCAATTTGTTGCAACGAACAGGTCACTATCAGTCAAAATAAAATC
ATTATTTGCCATCCAGCTGATATCCCCTATAGTGAGTCGTATTACATGGTCATAGCTGTTTCCTGGCAGC
TCTGGCCCGTGTCTCAAAATCTCTGATGTTACATTGCACAAGATAAAAATATATCATCATGCCTCCTCTA
GACCAGCCAGGACAGAAATGCCTCGACTTCGCTGCTACCCAAGGTTGCCGGGTGACGCACACCGTGGAAA
CGGATGAAGGCACGAACCCAGTGGACATAAGCCTGTTCGGTTCGTAAGCTGTAATGCAAGTAGCGTATGC
GCTCACGCAACTGGTCCAGAACCTTGACCGAACGCAGCGGTGGTAACGGCGCAGTGGCGGTTTTCATGGC
TTGTTATGACTGTTTTTTTGGGGTACAGTCTATGCCTCGGGCATCCAAGCAGCAAGCGCGTTACGCCGTG
GGTCGATGTTTGATGTTATGGAGCAGCAACGATGTTACGCAGCAGGGCAGTCGCCCTAAAACAAAGTTAA
ACATTATGAGGGAAGCGGTGATCGCCGAAGTATCGACTCAACTATCAGAGGTAGTTGGCGTCATCGAGCG
CCATCTCGAACCGACGTTGCTGGCCGTACATTTGTACGGCTCCGCAGTGGATGGCGGCCTGAAGCCACAC
AGTGATATTGATTTGCTGGTTACGGTGACCGTAAGGCTTGATGAAACAACGCGGCGAGCTTTGATCAACG
ACCTTTTGGAAACTTCGGCTTCCCCTGGAGAGAGCGAGATTCTCCGCGCTGTAGAAGTCACCATTGTTGT
GCACGACGACATCATTCCGTGGCGTTATCCAGCTAAGCGCGAACTGCAATTTGGAGAATGGCAGCGCAAT
GACATTCTTGCAGGTATCTTCGAGCCAGCCACGATCGACATTGATCTGGCTATCTTGCTGACAAAAGCAA
GAGAACATAGCGTTGCCTTGGTAGGTCCAGCGGCGGAGGAACTCTTTGATCCGGTTCCTGAACAGGATCT
ATTTGAGGCGCTAAATGAAACCTTAACGCTATGGAACTCGCCGCCCGACTGGGCTGGCGATGAGCGAAAT
GTAGTGCTTACGTTGTCCCGCATTTGGTACAGCGCAGTAACCGGCAAAATCGCGCCGAAGGATGTCGCTG
CCGACTGGGCAATGGAGCGCCTGCCGGCCCAGTATCAGCCCGTCATACTTGAAGCTAGACAGGCTTATCT
TGGACAAGAAGAAGATCGCTTGGCCTCGCGCGCAGATCAGTTGGAAGAATTTGTCCACTACGTGAAAGGC
GAGATCACCAAGGTAGTCGGCAAATAACCCTCGAGCCACCCATGACCAAAATCCCTTAACGTGAGTTACG
CGTCGTTCCACTGAGCGTCAGACCCCGTAGAAAAGATCAAAGGATCTTCTTGAGATCCTTTTTTTCTGCG
CGTAATCTGCTGCTTGCAAACAAAAAAACCACCGCTACCAGCGGTGGTTTGTTTGCCGGATCAAGAGCTA
CCAACTCTTTTTCCGAAGGTAACTGGCTTCAGCAGAGCGCAGATACCAAATACTGTTCTTCTAGTGTAGC
CGTAGTTAGGCCACCACTTCAAGAACTCTGTAGCACCGCCTACATACCTCGCTCTGCTAATCCTGTTACC
AGTGGCTGCTGCCAGTGGCGATAAGTCGTGTCTTACCGGGTTGGACTCAAGACGATAGTTACCGGATAAG
GCGCAGCGGTCGGGCTGAACGGGGGGTTCGTGCACACAGCCCAGCTTGGAGCGAACGACCTACACCGAAC
TGAGATACCTACAGCGTGAGCTATGAGAAAGCGCCACGCTTCCCGAAGGGAGAAAGGCGGACAGGTATCC
GGTAAGCGGCAGGGTCGGAACAGGAGAGCGCACGAGGGAGCTTCCAGGGGGAAACGCCTGGTATCTTTAT
AGTCCTGTCGGGTTTCGCCACCTCTGACTTGAGCGTCGATTTTTGTGATGCTCGTCAGGGGGGCGGAGCC
TATGGAAAAACGCCAGCAACGCGGCCTTTTTACGGTTCCTGGCCTTTTGCTGGCCTTTTGCTCACATGTT
CTTTCCTGCGTTATCCCCTGATTCTGTGGATAACCGTATTACCGCCTTTGAGTGAGCTGATACCGCTCGC
CGCAGCCGAACGACCGAGCGCAGCGAGTCAGTGAGCGAGGAAGCGGAAGAGCGCCCAATACGCAAACCGC
CTCTCCCCGCGCGTTGGCCGATTCATTAATGCAGCTGGCACGACAGGTTTCCCGACTGGAAAGCGGGCAG
TGAGCGCAACGCAATTAATACGCGTACCGCTAGCCAGGAAGAGTTTGTAGAAACGCAAAAAGGCCATCCG
TCAGGATGGCCTTCTGCTTAGTTTGATGCCTGGCAGTTTATGGCGGGCGTCCTGCCCGCCACCCTCCGGG
CCGTTGCTTCACAACGTTCAAATCCGCTCCCGGCGGATTTGTCCTACTCAGGAGAGCGTTCACCGACAAA
CAACAGATAAAACGAAAGGCCCAGTCTTCCGACTGAGCCTTTCGTTTTATTTGATGCCTGGCAGTTCCCT
ACTCTCGCGTTAACGCTAGCATGGATGTTTTCCCAGTCACGACGTT
